Addgene plasmid #69148: SGL40C-H1.EFS.RFP657
Purpose: Advanced lentiviral Vector for sgRNA (H1 Promoter) delivery with RFP657 expression (EFS Promoter)
Depositing lab: Dirk Heckl. Depositing organization: Medizinische Hochschule Hannover. Publication: CRISPR-Cas9-induced t(11;19)/MLL-ENL translocations initiate leukemia in human hematopoietic progenitor cells in vivo. Reimer J, Knoess S, Labuhn M, Charpentier EM, Gohring G, Schlegelberger B, Klusmann JH, Heckl D. Haematologica. 2017 Jun 1. pii: haematol.2017.164046. doi: 10.3324/haematol.2017.164046. PubMed 28572162.
Backbone
  Vector backbone: SIN40C
  Modifications to backbone: modified pLKO5
Growth in bacteria
  Bacterial resistance: Ampicillin, 100 μg/mL
  Growth temperature: 37°C
  Growth strain: NEB Stable
  Copy number: High Copy
Gene/Insert 1
  Gene/Insert name: sgRNA
  gRNA/shRNA sequence: nt
  Insert size (bp): 75
Gene/Insert 2
  Gene/Insert name: EFS (alt name: short EF1-alpha promoter)
  gRNA/shRNA sequence: na
  Insert size (bp): 250
Gene/Insert 3
  Gene/Insert name: tagRFP657
  gRNA/shRNA sequence: na
  Species: Synthetic
  Insert size (bp): 700
Terms and licenses: Academic/Nonprofit Terms; Industry Terms: Not Available to Industry
How to cite: SGL40C-H1.EFS.RFP657 was a gift from Dirk Heckl (Addgene plasmid # 69148 ; http://n2t.net/addgene:69148 ; RRID:Addgene_69148)
