[The description below was written by a language model from this plasmid's Addgene catalogue record and pLannotate feature annotations shown in this document.]
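Description:
SGL40C-H1.EFS.RFP657 is a self-inactivating HIV-1-based lentiviral transfer vector of about 8.2 kb, built on the SIN40C backbone (described as a modified pLKO5), for delivering a CRISPR single guide RNA together with a far-red fluorescent marker. In bacteria it is maintained as a high-copy plasmid through a ColE1/pUC-type origin and selected with ampicillin via the β-lactamase gene. An f1 origin and leftover cloning-vector elements (lac promoter/operator, lacZα and lacI fragments, T3 and T7 promoters) are also annotated in the backbone.

Upstream of the truncated 5' LTR, the feature table shows a CMV enhancer, an SV40 promoter fragment and the RSV promoter, an arrangement that would drive transcription of the viral genomic RNA in packaging cells. The genome carries the Ψ packaging signal with an adjoining gag fragment, the RRE for Rev-dependent nuclear export, and the cPPT/CTS. It ends in a ΔU3 3' LTR, which inactivates LTR promoter activity after integration, followed by an SV40 poly(A) signal and SV40 origin.

The payload consists of two independent expression units. The human H1 RNA polymerase III promoter drives the sgRNA, which includes the Streptococcus pyogenes Cas9 scaffold (annotated as a tracrRNA fragment); the record lists the guide only as "nt", probably meaning non-targeting, though this is not spelled out. Downstream, the short EF-1α core promoter (EFS) expresses TagRFP657, with a WPRE to enhance transcript expression. The reporter allows transduced cells to be identified or sorted. No Cas9 is encoded, so the nuclease must be supplied separately. The associated publication used CRISPR-Cas9 to induce chromosomal translocations in human hematopoietic progenitor cells.
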