Features (pLannotate 1.2.2; 30 found; start..end, strand, type, name):
      1..128     +  rep_origin     RSF ori (fragment): Plasmids containing the RSF 1030 origin of replication can be propagated in E. coli cells that contain additional plasmids with compatible origins.
    130..222     +  CDS            lacI (fragment): lac repressor; lacI; The lac repressor binds to the lac operator to inhibit transcription in E. coli. This inhibition can be relieved by adding lactose or isopropyl-β-D-thiogalactopyranoside (IPTG).
    235..256     +  protein_bind   CAP binding site: CAP binding activates transcription in the presence of cAMP. E. coli catabolite activator protein
    271..301     +  promoter       lac promoter: promoter for the E. coli lac operon
    309..325     +  protein_bind   lac operator: The lac repressor binds to the lac operator to inhibit transcription in E. coli. This inhibition can be relieved by adding lactose or isopropyl-β-D-thiogalactopyranoside (IPTG). lac repressor encoded by lacI
    370..388     +  promoter       T3 promoter: promoter for bacteriophage T3 RNA polymerase
    433..812     +  enhancer       CMV enhancer: human cytomegalovirus immediate early enhancer
    869..1060    +  promoter       SV40 promoter (fragment): SV40 enhancer and early promoter
   1079..1305    +  promoter       RSV promoter: Rous sarcoma virus enhancer/promoter
   1306..1486    +  LTR            5' LTR (truncated): truncated 5' long terminal repeat (LTR) from HIV-1
   1533..1658    +  misc_feature   HIV-1 Ψ: packaging signal of human immunodeficiency virus type 1
   1642..2005    +  CDS            HIV-1 gag (fragment): gag protein from human immunodeficiency virus 1; gag
   2151..2384    +  misc_feature   RRE: The Rev response element (RRE) of HIV-1 allows for Rev-dependent mRNA export from the nucleus to the cytoplasm.
   2761..2861    +  CDS            Rev (fragment): human immunodeficiency virus 1 (HIV-1) Rev protein; rev; enhances nuclear export of unspliced and incompletely spliced viral mRNAs
   2911..3028    +  misc_feature   cPPT/CTS: central polypurine tract and central termination sequence of HIV-1
   3090..3304    +  promoter       H1 promoter: human H1 RNA promoter
   3361..3428    +  misc_RNA       tracrRNA (fragment): trans-activating CRISPR RNA for the Streptococcus pyogenes CRISPR/Cas9 system
   3469..3680    +  promoter       EF-1α core promoter: core promoter for human elongation factor EF-1α
   3706..4407    +  CDS            TagRFP657: far-red monomeric fluorescent protein with an emission peak at 657 nm (Morozova et al., 2010) derived from mKate
   4429..5017    +  misc_feature   WPRE: woodchuck hepatitis virus posttranscriptional regulatory element
   5068..5087    +  misc_feature   cPPT/CTS (fragment): central polypurine tract and central termination sequence of HIV-1
   5089..5322    +  LTR            3' LTR (ΔU3): self-inactivating 3' long terminal repeat (LTR) from HIV-1
   5400..5521    +  polyA_signal   SV40 poly(A) signal: SV40 polyadenylation signal
   5561..5696    +  rep_origin     SV40 ori: SV40 origin of replication
   5717..5735    -  promoter       T7 promoter: promoter for bacteriophage T7 RNA polymerase
   5743..5898    +  CDS            lacZα (fragment): LacZα fragment of β-galactosidase; lacZ fragment
   5903..6331    +  rep_origin     f1 ori (sequence partly withheld): f1 bacteriophage origin of replication; arrow indicates direction of (+) strand synthesis
   6384..6488    +  promoter       AmpR promoter: bla
   6489..7349    +  CDS            AmpR: β-lactamase; bla; confers resistance to ampicillin, carbenicillin, and related antibiotics
   7520..8108    +  rep_origin     ori: high-copy-number ColE1/pMB1/pBR322/pUC origin of replication
>Addgene plasmid #69148 | SGL40C-H1.EFS.RFP657 | addgene full sequence | sequence record 178334 | Addgene NGS Result
TCACATGTTCTTTCCTGCGTTATCCCCTGATTCTGTGGATAACCGTATTACCGCCTTTGAGTGAGCTGAT
ACCGCTCGCCGCAGCCGAACGACCGAGCGCAGCGAGTCAGTGAGCGAGGAAGCGGAAGAGCGCCCAATAC
GCAAACCGCCTCTCCCCGCGCGTTGGCCGATTCATTAATGCAGCTGGCACGACAGGTTTCCCGACTGGAA
AGCGGGCAGTGAGCGCAACGCAATTAATGTGAGTTAGCTCACTCATTAGGCACCCCAGGCTTTACACTTT
ATGCTTCCGGCTCGTATGTTGTGTGGAATTGTGAGCGGATAACAATTTCACACAGGAAACAGCTATGACC
ATGATTACGCCAAGCGCGCAATTAACCCTCACTAAAGGGAACAAAAGCTGGAGCTGCAAGCGGTACCGTC
GACCTGCAGGTTGACATTGATTATTGACTAGTTATTAATAGTAATCAATTACGGGGTCATTAGTTCATAG
CCCATATATGGAGTTCCGCGTTACATAACTTACGGTAAATGGCCCGCCTGGCTGACCGCCCAACGACCCC
CGCCCATTGACGTCAATAATGACGTATGTTCCCATAGTAACGCCAATAGGGACTTTCCATTGACGTCAAT
GGGTGGAGTATTTACGGTAAACTGCCCACTTGGCAGTACATCAAGTGTATCATATGCCAAGTACGCCCCC
TATTGACGTCAATGACGGTAAATGGCCCGCCTGGCATTATGCCCAGTACATGACCTTATGGGACTTTCCT
ACTTGGCAGTACATCTACGTATTAGTCATCGCTATTACCATGGCGCGCCATGCAGGGCCTGAAATAACCT
CTGAAAGAGGAACTTGGTTAGGTACCTTCTGAGGCGGAAAGAACCAGCTGTGGAATGTGTGTCAGTTAGG
GTGTGGAAAGTCCCCAGGCTCCCCAGCAGGCAGAAGTATGCAAAGCATGCATCTCAATTAGTCAGCAACC
AGGTGTGGAAAGTCCCCAGGCTCCCCAGCAGGCAGAAGTATGCAAAGCATGCATCTCAATTAGTCAGCAA
CCATAGTCCCTTAAGAGGCGCGCCTTAATGTAGTCTTATGCAATACTCTTGTAGTCTTGCAACATGGTAA
CGATGAGTTAGCAACATGCCTTACAAGGAGAGAAAAAGCACCGTGCATGCCGATTGGTGGAAGTAAGGTG
GTACGATCGTGCCTTATTAGGAAGGCAACAGACGGGTCTGACATGGATTGGACGAACCACTGAATTGCCG
CATTGCAGAGATATTGTATTTAAGTGCCTAGCTCGATACATAAACGGGTCTCTCTGGTTAGACCAGATCT
GAGCCTGGGAGCTCTCTGGCTAACTAGGGAACCCACTGCTTAAGCCTCAATAAAGCTTGCCTTGAGTGCT
TCAAGTAGTGTGTGCCCGTCTGTTGTGTGACTCTGGTAACTAGAGATCCCTCAGACCCTTTTAGTCAGTG
TGGAAAATCTCTAGCAGTGGCGCCCGAACAGGGACTTGAAAGCGAAAGGGAAACCAGAGGAGCTCTCTCG
ACGCAGGACTCGGCTTGCTGAAGCGCGCACGGCAAGAGGCGAGGGGCGGCGACTGGTGAGTACGCCAAAA
ATTTTGACTAGCGGAGGCTAGAAGGAGAGAGATGGGTGCGAGAGCGTCAGTATTAAGCGGGGGAGAATTA
GATCGCGATGGGAAAAAATTCGGTTAAGGCCAGGGGGAAAGAAAAAATATAAATTAAAACATATAGTATG
GGCAAGCAGGGAGCTAGAACGATTCGCAGTTAATCCTGGCCTGTTAGAAACATCAGAAGGCTGTAGACAA
ATACTGGGACAGCTACAACCATCCCTTCAGACAGGATCAGAAGAACTTAGATCATTATATAATACAGTAG
CAACCCTCTATTGTGTGCATCAAAGGATAGAGATAAAAGACACCAAGGAAGCTTTAGACAAGATAGAGGA
AGAGCAAAACAAAAGTAAGACCACCGCACAGCAAGCGGCCGCTGATCTTCAGACCTGGAGGAGGAGATAT
GAGGGACAATTGGAGAAGTGAATTATATAAATATAAAGTAGTAAAAATTGAACCATTAGGAGTAGCACCC
ACCAAGGCAAAGAGAAGAGTGGTGCAGAGAGAAAAAAGAGCAGTGGGAATAGGAGCTTTGTTCCTTGGGT
TCTTGGGAGCAGCAGGAAGCACTATGGGCGCAGCGTCAATGACGCTGACGGTACAGGCCAGACAATTATT
GTCTGGTATAGTGCAGCAGCAGAACAATTTGCTGAGGGCTATTGAGGCGCAACAGCATCTGTTGCAACTC
ACAGTCTGGGGCATCAAGCAGCTCCAGGCAAGAATCCTGGCTGTGGAAAGATACCTAAAGGATCAACAGC
TCCTGGGGATTTGGGGTTGCTCTGGAAAACTCATTTGCACCACTGCTGTGCCTTGGAATGCTAGTTGGAG
TAATAAATCTCTGGAACAGATTTGGAATCACACGACCTGGATGGAGTGGGACAGAGAAATTAACAATTAC
ACAAGCTTAATACACTCCTTAATTGAAGAATCGCAAAACCAGCAAGAAAAGAATGAACAAGAATTATTGG
AATTAGATAAATGGGCAAGTTTGTGGAATTGGTTTAACATAACAAATTGGCTGTGGTATATAAAATTATT
CATAATGATAGTAGGAGGCTTGGTAGGTTTAAGAATAGTTTTTGCTGTACTTTCTATAGTGAATAGAGTT
AGGCAGGGATATTCACCATTATCGTTTCAGACCCACCTCCCAACCCCGAGGGGACCCGACAGGCCCGAAG
GAATAGAAGAAGAAGGTGGAGAGAGAGACAGAGACAGATCCATTCGATTAGTGAACGGATCGGCACTGCG
TGCGCCAATTCTGCAGACAAATGGCAGTATTCATCCACAATTTTAAAAGAAAAGGGGGGATTGGGGGGTA
CAGTGCAGGGGAAAGAATAGTAGACATAATAGCAACAGACATACAAACTAAAGAATTACAAAAACAAATT
ACAAAAATTCAAAATTTTCGGGTTTATTACAGGGACAGCAGAGATCCAGTTTGGTTAATTAAGGTACCGA
ATTCAATTCGAACGCTGACGTCATCAACCCGCTCCAAGGAATCGCGGGCCCAGTGTCACTAGGCGGGAAC
ACCCAGCGCGCGTGCGCCCTGGCAGGAAGATGGCTGTGAGGGACAGGGGAGTGGCGCCCTGCAATATTTG
CATGTCGCTATGTGTTCTGGGAAATCACCATAAACGTGAAATGTCTTTGGATTTGGGAATCTTATAAGTT
CTGTATGAGACCACAGATCTAGGAGACGTATGTCGACCCGGTACTCGTCTCTGTTTAAGAGCTATGCTGG
AAACAGCATAGCAAGTTTAAATAAGGCTAGTCCGTTATCAACTTGAAAAAGTGGCACCGAGTCGGTGCTT
TTTTCTAGAAACCTCGAGTGGCTCCGGTGCCCGTCAGTGGGCAGAGCGCACATCGCCCACAGTCCCCGAG
AAGTTGGGGGGAGGGGTCGGCAATTGAACCGGTGCCTAGAGAAGGTGGCGCGGGGTAAACTGGGAAAGTG
ATGTCGTGTACTGGCTCCGCCTTTTTCCCGAGGGTGGGGGAGAACCGTATATAAGTGCAGTAGTCGCCGT
GAACGTTCTTTTTCGCAACGGGTTTGCCGCCAGAACACAGGTGTCGTGACGCGGGATCTGCCACCATGAG
CGAGCTGATCACCGAGAACATGCACATGAAGCTGTACATGGAGGGCACCGTGAACAACCACCACTTCAAG
TGCACATCCGAGGGCGAAGGCAAGCCCTACGAGGGCACCCAGACCCAGAGAATCAAGGTGGTCGAGGGCG
GCCCTCTCCCCTTCGCCTTCGACATCCTGGCTACCAGCTTCATGTACGGCAGTCACACCTTCATCAACCA
CACCCAGGGCATCCCCGACTTCTGGAAGCAGTCCTTCCCTGAGGGCTTCACATGGGAGAGAGTCACCACA
TACGAAGACGGGGGCGTGCTGACCGCTACCCAGGACACCAGCCTCCAGGACGGCTGCCTCATCTACAACG
TCAAGATCAGAGGGGTGAACTTCCCATCCAACGGCCCTGTGATGCAGAAGAAAACACTCGGCTGGGAGGC
CCACACCGAGATGCTGTACCCCGCTGACGGCGGCCTGGAAGGCAGAACCGCGCTGGCCCTGAAGCTCGTG
GGCGGGGGCCACCTGATCTGCAACTTCAAGACCACATACAGATCCAAGAAACCCGCTAAGAACCTCAAGA
TGCCCGGCGTCTACTATGTGGACTACAGACTGGAAAGAATCAAGGAGGCCGACAAAGAGACCTACGTCGA
GCAGCACGAGGTGGCTGTGGCCAGATACTGCGACCTCCCTAGCAAACTGGGGCACAAGCTTAATTAAGGT
ACCACGCGTTAAGTCGACAATCAACCTCTGGATTACAAAATTTGTGAAAGATTGACTGGTATTCTTAACT
ATGTTGCTCCTTTTACGCTATGTGGATACGCTGCTTTAATGCCTTTGTATCATGCTATTGCTTCCCGTAT
GGCTTTCATTTTCTCCTCCTTGTATAAATCCTGGTTGCTGTCTCTTTATGAGGAGTTGTGGCCCGTTGTC
AGGCAACGTGGCGTGGTGTGCACTGTGTTTGCTGACGCAACCCCCACTGGTTGGGGCATTGCCACCACCT
GTCAGCTCCTTTCCGGGACTTTCGCTTTCCCCCTCCCTATTGCCACGGCGGAACTCATCGCCGCCTGCCT
TGCCCGCTGCTGGACAGGGGCTCGGCTGTTGGGCACTGACAATTCCGTGGTGTTGTCGGGGAAATCATCG
TCCTTTCCTTGGCTGCTCGCCTGTGTTGCCACCTGGATTCTGCGCGGGACGTCCTTCTGCTACGTCCCTT
CGGCCCTCAATCCAGCGGACCTTCCTTCCCGCGGCCTGCTGCCGGCTCTGCGGCCTCTTCCGCGTCTTCG
CCTTCGCCCTCAGACGAGTCGGATCTCCCTTTGGGCCGCCTCCCCGCGTCGACTTTAAGACCAATGACTT
ACAAGGCAGCTGTAGATCTTAGCCACTTTTTAAAAGAAAAGGGGGGACTGGAAGGGCTAATTCACTCCCA
ACGAAGACAAGATCTGCTTTTTGCTTGTACTGGGTCTCTCTGGTTAGACCAGATCTGAGCCTGGGAGCTC
TCTGGCTAACTAGGGAACCCACTGCTTAAGCCTCAATAAAGCTTGCCTTGAGTGCTTCAAGTAGTGTGTG
CCCGTCTGTTGTGTGACTCTGGTAACTAGAGATCCCTCAGACCCTTTTAGTCAGTGTGGAAAATCTCTAG
CAGTACGTATAGTAGTTCATGTCATCTTATTATTCAGTATTTATAACTTGCAAAGAAATGAATATCAGAG
AGTGAGAGGAACTTGTTTATTGCAGCTTATAATGGTTACAAATAAAGCAATAGCATCACAAATTTCACAA
ATAAAGCATTTTTTTCACTGCATTCTAGTTGTGGTTTGTCCAAACTCATCAATGTATCTTATCATGTCTG
GCTCTAGCTATCCCGCCCCTAACTCCGCCCATCCCGCCCCTAACTCCGCCCAGTTCCGCCCATTCTCCGC
CCCATGGCTGACTAATTTTTTTTATTTATGCAGAGGCCGAGGCCGCCTCGGCCTCTGAGCTATTCCAGAA
GTAGTGAGGAGGCTTTTTTGGAGGCCTAGGGACGTACCCAATTCGCCCTATAGTGAGTCGTATTACGCGC
GCTCACTGGCCGTCGTTTTACAACGTCGTGACTGGGAAAACCCTGGCGTTACCCAACTTAATCGCCTTGC
AGCACATCCCCCTTTCGCCAGCTGGCGTAATAGCGAAGAGGCCCGCACCGATCGCCCTTCCCAACAGTTG
CGCAGCCTGAATGGCGAATGGG
[124 nt withheld, positions 5903-6026]
C
[91 nt withheld, positions 6028-6118]
A
[49 nt withheld, positions 6120-6168]
CCTTTGACGTTGGAGTCCACGTTCTTT
[37 nt withheld, positions 6196-6232]
ACCCTATCTCGGTCTATTCTTTTGATTTATAAGGGATTTTGCCGATTTCGGCCTATTGGTTAAAAAATGA
GCTGATTTAACAAAAATTTAACGCGAATTTTAACAAAATATTAACGCTTACAATTTAGGTGGCACTTTTC
GGGGAAATGTGCGCGGAACCCCTATTTGTTTATTTTTCTAAATACATTCAAATATGTATCCGCTCATGAG
ACAATAACCCTGATAAATGCTTCAATAATATTGAAAAAGGAAGAGTATGAGTATTCAACATTTCCGTGTC
GCCCTTATTCCCTTTTTTGCGGCATTTTGCCTTCCTGTTTTTGCTCACCCAGAAACGCTGGTGAAAGTAA
AAGATGCTGAAGATCAGTTGGGTGCACGAGTGGGTTACATCGAACTGGATCTCAACAGCGGTAAGATCCT
TGAGAGTTTTCGCCCCGAAGAACGTTTTCCAATGATGAGCACTTTTAAAGTTCTGCTATGTGGCGCGGTA
TTATCCCGTATTGACGCCGGGCAAGAGCAACTCGGTCGCCGCATACACTATTCTCAGAATGACTTGGTTG
AGTACTCACCAGTCACAGAAAAGCATCTTACGGATGGCATGACAGTAAGAGAATTATGCAGTGCTGCCAT
AACCATGAGTGATAACACTGCGGCCAACTTACTTCTGACAACGATCGGAGGACCGAAGGAGCTAACCGCT
TTTTTGCACAACATGGGGGATCATGTAACTCGCCTTGATCGTTGGGAACCGGAGCTGAATGAAGCCATAC
CAAACGACGAGCGTGACACCACGATGCCTGTAGCAATGGCAACAACGTTGCGCAAACTATTAACTGGCGA
ACTACTTACTCTAGCTTCCCGGCAACAATTAATAGACTGGATGGAGGCGGATAAAGTTGCAGGACCACTT
CTGCGCTCGGCCCTTCCGGCTGGCTGGTTTATTGCTGATAAATCTGGAGCCGGTGAGCGTGGGTCTCGCG
GTATCATTGCAGCACTGGGGCCAGATGGTAAGCCCTCCCGTATCGTAGTTATCTACACGACGGGGAGTCA
GGCAACTATGGATGAACGAAATAGACAGATCGCTGAGATAGGTGCCTCACTGATTAAGCATTGGTAACTG
TCAGACCAAGTTTACTCATATATACTTTAGATTGATTTAAAACTTCATTTTTAATTTAAAAGGATCTAGG
TGAAGATCCTTTTTGATAATCTCATGACCAAAATCCCTTAACGTGAGTTTTCGTTCCACTGAGCGTCAGA
CCCCGTAGAAAAGATCAAAGGATCTTCTTGAGATCCTTTTTTTCTGCGCGTAATCTGCTGCTTGCAAACA
AAAAAACCACCGCTACCAGCGGTGGTTTGTTTGCCGGATCAAGAGCTACCAACTCTTTTTCCGAAGGTAA
CTGGCTTCAGCAGAGCGCAGATACCAAATACTGTTCTTCTAGTGTAGCCGTAGTTAGGCCACCACTTCAA
GAACTCTGTAGCACCGCCTACATACCTCGCTCTGCTAATCCTGTTACCAGTGGCTGCTGCCAGTGGCGAT
AAGTCGTGTCTTACCGGGTTGGACTCAAGACGATAGTTACCGGATAAGGCGCAGCGGTCGGGCTGAACGG
GGGGTTCGTGCACACAGCCCAGCTTGGAGCGAACGACCTACACCGAACTGAGATACCTACAGCGTGAGCT
ATGAGAAAGCGCCACGCTTCCCGAAGGGAGAAAGGCGGACAGGTATCCGGTAAGCGGCAGGGTCGGAACA
GGAGAGCGCACGAGGGAGCTTCCAGGGGGAAACGCCTGGTATCTTTATAGTCCTGTCGGGTTTCGCCACC
TCTGACTTGAGCGTCGATTTTTGTGATGCTCGTCAGGGGGGCGGAGCCTATGGAAAAACGCCAGCAACGC
GGCCTTTTTACGGTTCCTGGCCTTTTGCTGGCCTTTTGC
